Addgene plasmid #68695: pMpGWB430
Purpose: (Empty Backbone) Gateway binary vector designed for transgenic research with Marchantia polymorpha as well as other plants
Depositing lab: Takayuki Kohchi. Depositing organization: Kyoto University, Graduate School of Biostudies. Publication: Development of Gateway Binary Vector Series with Four Different Selection Markers for the Liverwort Marchantia polymorpha. Ishizaki K, Nishihama R, Ueda M, Inoue K, Ishida S, Nishimura Y, Shikanai T, Kohchi T. PLoS One. 2015 Sep 25;10(9):e0138876. doi: 10.1371/journal.pone.0138876. eCollection 2015. PONE-D-15-25288 PubMed 26406247.
Backbone
  Vector backbone: pMpGWB400
  Backbone manufacturer: Kohchi Lab., Kyoto University
  Backbone size (bp): 9287
  Modifications to backbone: CaMV 35S promoter and coding sequence for tdTomato are cloned upstream and downstream of the Gateway cassette, respectively.
  Vector type: Plant Expression
  Promoter: Cauliflower mosaic virus 35S promoter
  Selectable markers: Neomycin (select with G418)
  Tag / fusion protein: tdTomato (C terminal on insert)
Growth in bacteria
  Bacterial resistance: Chloramphenicol and Spectinomycin, 25 & 50 μg/mL
  Growth temperature: 37°C
  Growth strain: DB3.1
  Copy number: High Copy
Gene/Insert
  Cloning method: Gateway Cloning
Resource information
  A portion of this plasmid was derived from a plasmid made by: The Gateway cassette was provided by Tsuyoshi Nakagawa at Shimane University, Japan.
Terms and licenses: Academic/Nonprofit Terms; Industry Terms: Not Available to Industry
How to cite: pMpGWB430 was a gift from Takayuki Kohchi (Addgene plasmid # 68695 ; http://n2t.net/addgene:68695 ; RRID:Addgene_68695)
