[The description below was written by a language model from this plasmid's Addgene catalogue record and pLannotate feature annotations shown in this document.]
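Description:
pMpGWB430 is an empty Gateway destination binary vector for Agrobacterium-mediated plant transformation, built on the pMpGWB400 backbone and designed primarily for the liverwort Marchantia polymorpha, though it is also intended to work in other plants. The full sequence record is 13,342 nt. Outside the T-DNA, the plasmid carries a ColE1/pMB1-type origin with a bom mobilisation site for high-copy propagation in E. coli. It also has the pVS1 oriV, RepA and StaA functions, which support replication and stable maintenance in Agrobacterium. An aadA gene provides spectinomycin/streptomycin resistance for bacterial selection.

Between the nopaline-type right and left border repeats lie two expression units. The first is a CaMV 35S promoter followed by an attR1–attR2 Gateway cassette, then a tdTomato coding sequence and the NOS terminator. The cassette contains a chloramphenicol resistance gene and the ccdB gyrase toxin. For this reason the unrecombined vector is selected with chloramphenicol plus spectinomycin and grown in the ccdB-tolerant strain DB3.1. An LR reaction with an entry clone replaces the CmR–ccdB segment with the gene of interest, and ccdB loss counter-selects against unrecombined vector in standard strains. The recombined product is a constitutively expressed protein with tdTomato fused to its C terminus, provided the entry clone lacks a stop codon and keeps the reading frame. The second unit, in the opposite orientation, is an enhanced (duplicated-enhancer) 35S promoter driving nptII with a CaMV poly(A) signal, allowing G418 selection of transformed plant tissue.

The vector belongs to a series offering four alternative plant selection markers. It is suited to overexpressing red fluorescent fusion proteins, for example to examine subcellular localisation in transgenic plants.
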