Features (pLannotate 1.2.2; 31 found; start..end, strand, type, name):
     54..78      -  misc_feature   RB T-DNA repeat: right border repeat from nopaline C58 T-DNA
    144..298     -  CDS            lacZα (fragment): LacZα fragment of β-galactosidase; lacZ fragment
    301..321     -  misc_feature   MCS (fragment): pUC18/19 multiple cloning site
    812..1153    +  promoter       CaMV 35S promoter: strong constitutive promoter from cauliflower mosaic virus
   1179..1303    +  protein_bind   attR1: mutant version of attR; recombination site for the Gateway® LR reaction LR Clonase™
   1340..1370    +  promoter       lac UV5 promoter: E. coli lac promoter with an "up" mutation
   1394..1423    +  promoter       cat promoter (fragment): promoter of the E. coli cat gene encoding chloramphenicol acetyltransferase
   1424..2083    +  CDS            CmR: chloramphenicol acetyltransferase; cat; confers resistance to chloramphenicol
   2262..2420    +  CDS            ccdA (fragment): CCDA_ECO57 - Also known as H, letA. Experimental evidence at protein level: Swiss-Prot protein existence level 1. Antitoxin component of a type II toxin-antitoxin (TA) system which inhibits the post-segregational killing (PSK) of plasmid-free cells, also referred to as a plasmid addiction system. Binds to and blocks the activity of CcdB; will also remove bound CcdB protein from the CcdB-GyrA complex by forming a CcdA-CcdB complex, a process termed rejuvenation. Functions as a transcriptional corepressor for the ccdAB operon, repression also requires CcdB (By similarity). From Escherichia coli
   2425..2730    +  CDS            ccdB: CcdB, a bacterial toxin that poisons DNA gyrase; ccdB; Plasmids containing the ccdB gene cannot be propagated in standard E. coli strains.
   2771..2895    -  protein_bind   attR2: mutant version of attR; recombination site for the Gateway® LR reaction LR Clonase™
   2927..4356    +  CDS            tdTomato (fragment): tandem dimeric (pseudo-monomeric) derivative of DsRed (Shaner et al., 2004) mammalian codon-optimized
   4356..4411    -  misc_feature   MCS: pUC18/19 multiple cloning site
   4417..4669    +  terminator     NOS terminator: nopaline synthase terminator and poly(A) signal
   4725..4747    -  protein_bind   lac operator (fragment): The lac repressor binds to the lac operator to inhibit transcription in E. coli. This inhibition can be relieved by adding lactose or isopropyl-β-D-thiogalactopyranoside (IPTG). lac repressor encoded by lacI
   4751..4781    -  promoter       lac promoter: promoter for the E. coli lac operon
   4796..4817    -  protein_bind   CAP binding site: CAP binding activates transcription in the presence of cAMP. E. coli catabolite activator protein
   4902..5076    -  polyA_signal   CaMV poly(A) signal: cauliflower mosaic virus polyadenylation signal
   5133..5925    -  CDS            NeoR/KanR (fragment): aminoglycoside phosphotransferase from Tn5; aph(3')-II (or nptII); confers resistance to neomycin, kanamycin, and G418 (Geneticin®)
   5993..6669    -  promoter       CaMV 35S promoter (enhanced): cauliflower mosaic virus 35S promoter with a duplicated enhancer region
   6864..6888    -  misc_feature   LB T-DNA repeat: left border repeat from nopaline C58 T-DNA
   7147..7170    +  promoter       Pc promoter (fragment): intI1 (promoter lies within the coding sequence); class 1 integron promoter
   7346..7402    +  CDS            GmR (fragment): gentamycin acetyltransferase; aacC1; confers resistance to gentamycin
   7413..8200    +  CDS            SmR (fragment): aminoglycoside adenylyltransferase (Murphy, 1985); aadA; confers resistance to spectinomycin and streptomycin
   8446..9034    +  rep_origin     ori: high-copy-number ColE1/pMB1/pBR322/pUC origin of replication
   9220..9360    -  misc_feature   bom: basis of mobility region from pBR322
   9462..9501    -  CDS            rop (fragment): Rop protein, which maintains plasmids at low copy number; rop
   9704..9898    -  rep_origin     pVS1 oriV: origin of replication for the Pseudomonas plasmid pVS1 (Heeb et al., 2000)
   9964..11037   -  CDS            pVS1 RepA: replication protein from the Pseudomonas plasmid pVS1 (Heeb et al., 2000)
  11466..12095   -  CDS            pVS1 StaA: stability protein from the Pseudomonas plasmid pVS1 (Heeb et al., 2000)
  12655..13056   -  CDS            Y4CG_SINFN (fragment): Protein inferred from homology: Swiss-Prot protein existence level 3. From Sinorhizobium fredii (strain NBRC 101917 / NGR234).
>Addgene plasmid #68695 | pMpGWB430 | depositor full sequence | sequence record 122183 | pMpGWB430 sequence 13342 bps
TTTCACGCCCTTTTAAATATCCGATTATTCTAATAAACGCTCTTTTCTCTTAGGTTTACCCGCCAATATA
TCCTGTCAAACACTGATAGTTTAAACTGAAGGCGGGAAACGACAATCTGATCCAAGCTCAAGCTGCTCTA
GCATTCGCCATTCAGGCTGCGCAACTGTTGGGAAGGGCGATCGGTGCGGGCCTCTTCGCTATTACGCCAG
CTGGCGAAAGGGGGATGTGCTGCAAGGCGATTAAGTTGGGTAACGCCAGGGTTTTCCCAGTCACGACGTT
GTAAAACGACGGCCAGTGCCAAGCTTGCATGCCTGCAGGTCCCCAGATTAGCCTTTTCAATTTCAGAAAG
AATGCTAACCCACAGATGGTTAGAGAGGCTTACGCAGCAGGTCTCATCAAGACGATCTACCCGAGCAATA
ATCTCCAGGAAATCAAATACCTTCCCAAGAAGGTTAAAGATGCAGTCAAAAGATTCAGGACTAACTGCAT
CAAGAACACAGAGAAAGATATATTTCTCAAGATCAGAAGTACTATTCCAGTATGGACGATTCAAGGCTTG
CTTCACAAACCAAGGCAAGTAATAGAGATTGGAGTCTCTAAAAAGGTAGTTCCCACTGAATCAAAGGCCA
TGGAGTCAAAGATTCAAATAGAGGACCTAACAGAACTCGCCGTAAAGACTGGCGAACAGTTCATACAGAG
TCTCTTACGACTCAATGACAAGAAGAAAATCTTCGTCAACATGGTGGAGCACGACACACTTGTCTACTCC
AAAAATATCAAAGATACAGTCTCAGAAGACCAAAGGGCAATTGAGACTTTTCAACAAAGGGTAATATCCG
GAAACCTCCTCGGATTCCATTGCCCAGCTATCTGTCACTTTATTGTGAAGATAGTGGAAAAGGAAGGTGG
CTCCTACAAATGCCATCATTGCGATAAAGGAAAGGCCATCGTTGAAGATGCCTCTGCCGACAGTGGTCCC
AAAGATGGACCCCCACCCACGAGGAGCATCGTGGAAAAAGAAGACGTTCCAACCACGTCTTCAAAGCAAG
TGGATTGATGTGATATCTCCACTGACGTAAGGGATGACGCACAATCCCACTATCCTTCGCAAGACCCTTC
CTCTATATAAGGAAGTTCATTTCATTTGGAGAGAACACGGGGGACTCTAGAGTTATCAACAAGTTTGTAC
AAAAAAGCTGAACGAGAAACGTAAAATGATATAAATATCAATATATTAAATTAGATTTTGCATAAAAAAC
AGACTACATAATACTGTAAAACACAACATATCCAGTCACTATGGCGGCCCCTCGAGGGGCCGCATTAGGC
ACCCCAGGCTTTACACTTTATGCTTCCGGCTCGTATAATGTGTGGATTTTGAGTTAGGATCCGTCGAGAT
TTTCAGGAGCTAAGGAAGCTAAAATGGAGAAAAAAATCACTGGATATACCACCGTTGATATATCCCAATG
GCATCGTAAAGAACATTTTGAGGCATTTCAGTCAGTTGCTCAATGTACCTATAACCAGACCGTTCAGCTG
GATATTACGGCCTTTTTAAAGACCGTAAAGAAAAATAAGCACAAGTTTTATCCGGCCTTTATTCACATTC
TTGCCCGCCTGATGAATGCTCATCCGGAATTCCGTATGGCAATGAAAGACGGTGAGCTGGTGATATGGGA
TAGTGTTCACCCTTGTTACACCGTTTTCCATGAGCAAACTGAAACGTTTTCATCGCTCTGGAGTGAATAC
CACGACGATTTCCGGCAGTTTCTACACATATATTCGCAAGATGTGGCGTGTTACGGTGAAAACCTGGCCT
ATTTCCCTAAAGGGTTTATTGAGAATATGTTTTTCGTCTCAGCCAATCCCTGGGTGAGTTTCACCAGTTT
TGATTTAAACGTGGCCAATATGGACAACTTCTTCGCCCCCGTTTTCACCATGGGCAAATATTATACGCAA
GGCGACAAGGTGCTGATGCCGCTGGCGATTCAGGTTCATCATGCCGTTTGTGATGGCTTCCATGTCGGCA
GAATGCTTAATGAATTACAACAGTACTGCGATGAGTGGCAGGGCGGGGCGTAAAGATCTGGATCCGGCTT
ACTAAAAGCCAGATAACAGTATGCGTATTTGCGCGCTGATTTTTGCGGTATAAGAATATATACTGATATG
TATACCCGAAGTATGTCAAAAAGAGGTATGCTATGAAGCAGCGTATTACAGTGACAGTTGACAGCGACAG
CTATCAGTTGCTCAAGGCATATATGATGTCAATATCTCCGGTCTGGTAAGCACAACCATGCAGAATGAAG
CCCGTCGTCTGCGTGCCGAACGCTGGAAAGCGGAAAATCAGGAAGGGATGGCTGAGGTCGCCCGGTTTAT
TGAAATGAACGGCTCTTTTGCTGACGAGAACAGGGGCTGGTGAAATGCAGTTTAAGGTTTACACCTATAA
AAGAGAGAGCCGTTATCGTCTGTTTGTGGATGTACAGAGTGATATTATTGACACGCCCGGGCGACGGATG
GTGATCCCCCTGGCCAGTGCACGTCTGCTGTCAGATAAAGTCCCCCGTGAACTTTACCCGGTGGTGCATA
TCGGGGATGAAAGCTGGCGCATGATGACCACCGATATGGCCAGTGTGCCGGTCTCCGTTATCGGGGAAGA
AGTGGCTGATCTCAGCCACCGCGAAAATGACATCAAAAACGCCATTAACCTGATGTTCTGGGGAATATAA
ATGTCAGGCTCCCTTATACACAGCCAGTCTGCAGGTCGACCATAGTGACTGGATATGTTGTGTTTTACAG
TATTATGTAGTCTGTTTTTTATGCAAAATCTAATTTAATATATTGATATTTATATCATTTTACGTTTCTC
GTTCAGCTTTCTTGTACAAAGTGGTTGATAACAGCGCTGGAGGCTCCGGTGGGAGCATGGTGAGCAAGGG
CGAGGAGGTCATCAAAGAGTTCATGCGCTTCAAGGTGCGCATGGAGGGCTCCATGAACGGCCACGAGTTC
GAGATCGAGGGCGAGGGCGAGGGCCGCCCCTACGAGGGCACCCAGACCGCCAAGCTGAAGGTGACCAAGG
GCGGCCCCCTGCCCTTCGCCTGGGACATCCTGTCCCCCCAGTTCATGTACGGCTCCAAGGCGTACGTGAA
GCACCCCGCCGACATCCCCGATTACAAGAAGCTGTCCTTCCCCGAGGGCTTCAAGTGGGAGCGCGTGATG
AACTTCGAGGACGGCGGTCTGGTGACCGTGACCCAGGACTCCTCCCTGCAGGACGGCACGCTGATCTACA
AGGTGAAGATGCGCGGCACCAACTTCCCCCCCGACGGCCCCGTAATGCAGAAGAAGACCATGGGCTGGGA
GGCCTCCACCGAGCGCCTGTACCCCCGCGACGGCGTGCTGAAGGGCGAGATCCACCAGGCCCTGAAGCTG
AAGGACGGCGGCCACTACCTGGTGGAGTTCAAGACCATCTACATGGCCAAGAAGCCCGTGCAACTGCCCG
GCTACTACTACGTGGACACCAAGCTGGACATCACCTCCCACAACGAGGACTACACCATCGTGGAACAGTA
CGAGCGCTCCGAGGGCCGCCACCACCTGTTCCTGGGGCATGGCACCGGCAGCACCGGCAGCGGCAGCTCC
GGCACCGCCTCCTCCGAGGACAACAACATGGCCGTCATCAAAGAGTTCATGCGCTTCAAGGTGCGCATGG
AGGGCTCCATGAACGGCCACGAGTTCGAGATCGAGGGCGAGGGCGAGGGCCGCCCCTACGAGGGCACCCA
GACCGCCAAGCTGAAGGTGACCAAGGGCGGCCCCCTGCCCTTCGCCTGGGACATCCTGTCCCCCCAGTTC
ATGTACGGCTCCAAGGCGTACGTGAAGCACCCCGCCGACATCCCCGATTACAAGAAGCTGTCCTTCCCCG
AGGGCTTCAAGTGGGAGCGCGTGATGAACTTCGAGGACGGCGGTCTGGTGACCGTGACCCAGGACTCCTC
CCTGCAGGACGGCACGCTGATCTACAAGGTGAAGATGCGCGGCACCAACTTCCCCCCCGACGGCCCCGTA
ATGCAGAAGAAGACCATGGGCTGGGAGGCCTCCACCGAGCGCCTGTACCCCCGCGACGGCGTGCTGAAGG
GCGAGATCCACCAGGCCCTGAAGCTGAAGGACGGCGGCCGCTACCTGGTGGAGTTCAAGACCATCTACAT
GGCCAAGAAGCCCGTGCAACTGCCCGGCTACTACTACGTGGACACCAAGCTGGACATCACCTCCCACAAC
GAGGACTACACCATCGTGGAACAGTACGAGCGCTCCGAGGGCCGCCACCACCTGTTCCTGTACGGCATGG
ACGAGCTGTACAAGTAAGCTTGCATGCCTGCAGGTCGACTCTAGAGGATCCCCGGGTACCGAGCTCGAAT
TTCCCCGATCGTTCAAACATTTGGCAATAAAGTTTCTTAAGATTGAATCCTGTTGCCGGTCTTGCGATGA
TTATCATATAATTTCTGTTGAATTACGTTAAGCATGTAATAATTAACATGTAATGCATGACGTTATTTAT
GAGATGGGTTTTTATGATTAGAGTCCCGCAATTATACATTTAATACGCGATAGAAAACAAAATATAGCGC
GCAAACTAGGATAAATTATCGCGCGCGGTGTCATCTATGTTACTAGATCGGGAATTGGTTCCGGAACCAA
TTCGTAATCATGGTCATAGCTGTTTCCTGTGTGAAATTGTTATCCGCTCACAATTCCACACAACATACGA
GCCGGAAGCATAAAGTGTAAAGCCTGGGGTGCCTAATGAGTGAGCTAACTCACATTAGGCTGAATTAGGC
GCGCCTATTTCTGAATTCAACACATTGCGGACGTTTTTAATGTACTGAATTAACGCCGAATTAATTCGGG
GGATCTGGATTTTAGTACTGGATTTTGGTTTTAGGAATTAGAAATTTTATTGATAGAAGTATTTTACAAA
TACAAATACATACTAAGGGTTTCTTATATGCTCAACACATGAGCGAAACCCTATAGGAACCCTAATTCCC
TTATCTGGGAACTACTCACACATTATTATGGAGAAACTCGAGCTTGTCGATCGACTCTAGCTAGAGGATC
GATCCGAACCCCAGAGTCCCGCTCAGAAGAACTCGTCAAGAAGGCGATAGAAGGCGATGCGCTGCGAATC
GGGAGCGGCGATACCGTAAAGCACGAGGAAGCGGTCAGCCCATTCGCCGCCAAGCTCTTCAGCAATATCA
CGGGTAGCCAACGCTATGTCCTGATAGCGGTCCGCCACACCCAGCCGGCCACAGTCGATGAATCCAGAAA
AGCGGCCATTTTCCACCATGATATTCGGCAAGCAGGCATCGCCATGTGTCACGACGAGATCCTCGCCGTC
GGGCATGCGCGCCTTGAGCCTGGCGAACAGTTCGGCTGGCGCGAGCCCCTGATGCTCTTCGTCCAGATCA
TCCTGATCGACAAGACCGGCTTCCATCCGAGTACGTGCTCGCTCGATGCGATGTTTCGCTTGGTGGTCGA
ATGGGCAGGTAGCCGGATCAAGCGTATGCAGCCGCCGCATTGCATCAGCCATGATGGATACTTTCTCGGC
AGGAGCAAGGTGAGATGACAGGAGATCCTGCCCCGGCACTTCGCCCAATAGCAGCCAGTCCCTTCCCGCT
TCAGTGACAACGTCGAGCACAGCTGCGCAAGGAACGCCCGTCGTGGCCAGCCACGATAGCCGCGCTGCCT
CGTCCTGGAGTTCATTCAGGGCACCGGACAGGTCGGTCTTGACAAAAAGAACCGGGCGCCCCTGCGCTGA
CAGCCGGAACACGGCGGCATCAGAGCAGCCGATTGTCTGTTGTGCCCAGTCATAGCCGAATAGCCTCTCC
ACCCAAGCGGCCGGAGAACCTGCGTGCAATCCATCTTGTTCAATCCCCATGGTCGATCGACAGATCTGCG
AAAGCTCGAGAGAGATAGATTTGTAGAGAGAGACTGGTGATTTCAGCGTGTCCTCTCCAAATGAAATGAA
CTTCCTTATATAGAGGAAGGGTCTTGCGAAGGATAGTGGGATTGTGCGTCATCCCTTACGTCAGTGGAGA
TATCACATCAATCCACTTGCTTTGAAGACGTGGTTGGAACGTCTTCTTTTTCCACGATGCTCCTCGTGGG
TGGGGGTCCATCTTTGGGACCACTGTCGGCAGAGGCATCTTGAACGATAGCCTTTCCTTTATCGCAATGA
TGGCATTTGTAGGTGCCACCTTCCTTTTCTACTGTCCTTTTGATGAAGTGACAGATAGCTGGGCAATGGA
ATCCGAGGAGGTTTCCCGATATTACCCTTTGTTGAAAAGTCTCAATAGCCCTTTGGTCTTCTGAGACTGT
ATCTTTGATATTCTTGGAGTAGACGAGAGTGTCGTGCTCCACCATGTTCACATCAATCCACTTGCTTTGA
AGACGTGGTTGGAACGTCTTCTTTTTCCACGATGCTCCTCGTGGGTGGGGGTCCATCTTTGGGACCACTG
TCGGCAGAGGCATCTTGAACGATAGCCTTTCCTTTATCGCAATGATGGCATTTGTAGGTGCCACCTTCCT
TTTCTACTGTCCTTTTGATGAAGTGACAGATAGCTGGGCAATGGAATCCGAGGAGGTTTCCCGATATTAC
CCTTTGTTGAAAAGTCTCAATAGCCCTTTGGTCTTCTGAGACTGTATCTTTGATATTCTTGGAGTAGACG
AGAGTGTCGTGCTCCACCATGTTGGCAAGCTGCTCTAGCCAATACGCAAACCGAATTCAGAAATAAATTC
AGCCTAATTCGGCGTTAATTCAGTACATTAAAAACGTCCGCAATGTGTTATTAAGTTGTCTAAGCGTCAA
TTTGTTTACACCACAATATATCCTGCCACCAGCCAGCCAACAGCTCCCCGACCGGCAGCTCGGCACAAAA
TCACCACTCGATACAGGCAGCCCATCAGTCCGGGACGGCGTCAGCGGGAGAGCCGTTGTAAGGCGGCAGA
CTTTGCTCATGTTACCGATGCTATTCGGAAGAACGGCAACTAAGCTGCCGGGTTTGAAACACGGATGATC
TCGCGGAGGGTAGCATGTTGATTGTAACGATGACAGAGCGTTGCTGCCTGTGATCAATTCGGGCACGAAC
CCAGTGGACATAAGCCTGTTCGGTTCGTAAGCTGTAATGCAAGTAGCGTATGCGCTCACGCAACTGGTCC
AGAACCTTGACCGAACGCAGCGGTGGTAACGGCGCAGTGGCGGTTTTCATGGCTTGTTATGACTGTTTTT
TTGGGGTACAGTCTATGCCTCGGGCATCCAAGCAGCAAGCGCGTTACGCCGTGGGTCGATGTTTGATGTT
ATGGAGCAGCAACGATGTTACGCAGCAGGGCAGTCGCCCTAAAACAAAGTTAAACATCATGGGGGAAGCG
GTGATCGCCGAAGTATCGACTCAACTATCAGAGGTAGTTGGCGTCATCGAGCGCCATCTCGAACCGACGT
TGCTGGCCGTACATTTGTACGGCTCCGCAGTGGATGGCGGCCTGAAGCCACACAGTGATATTGATTTGCT
GGTTACGGTGACCGTAAGGCTTGATGAAACAACGCGGCGAGCTTTGATCAACGACCTTTTGGAAACTTCG
GCTTCCCCTGGAGAGAGCGAGATTCTCCGCGCTGTAGAAGTCACCATTGTTGTGCACGACGACATCATTC
CGTGGCGTTATCCAGCTAAGCGCGAACTGCAATTTGGAGAATGGCAGCGCAATGACATTCTTGCAGGTAT
CTTCGAGCCAGCCACGATCGACATTGATCTGGCTATCTTGCTGACAAAAGCAAGAGAACATAGCGTTGCC
TTGGTAGGTCCAGCGGCGGAGGAACTCTTTGATCCGGTTCCTGAACAGGATCTATTTGAGGCGCTAAATG
AAACCTTAACGCTATGGAACTCGCCGCCCGACTGGGCTGGCGATGAGCGAAATGTAGTGCTTACGTTGTC
CCGCATTTGGTACAGCGCAGTAACCGGCAAAATCGCGCCGAAGGATGTCGCTGCCGACTGGGCAATGGAG
CGCCTGCCGGCCCAGTATCAGCCCGTCATACTTGAAGCTAGACAGGCTTATCTTGGACAAGAAGAAGATC
GCTTGGCCTCGCGCGCAGATCAGTTGGAAGAATTTGTCCACTACGTGAAAGGCGAGATCACCAAGGTAGT
CGGCAAATAATGTCTAGCTAGAAATTCGTTCAAGCCGACGCCGCTTCGCGGCGCGGCTTAACTCAAGCGT
TAGATGCACTAAGCACATAATTGCTCACAGCCAAACTATCAGGTCAAGTCTGCTTTTATTATTTTTAAGC
GTGCATAATAAGCCCTACACAAATTGGGAGATATATCATGCATGACCAAAATCCCTTAACGTGAGTTTTC
GTTCCACTGAGCGTCAGACCCCGTAGAAAAGATCAAAGGATCTTCTTGAGATCCTTTTTTTCTGCGCGTA
ATCTGCTGCTTGCAAACAAAAAAACCACCGCTACCAGCGGTGGTTTGTTTGCCGGATCAAGAGCTACCAA
CTCTTTTTCCGAAGGTAACTGGCTTCAGCAGAGCGCAGATACCAAATACTGTCCTTCTAGTGTAGCCGTA
GTTAGGCCACCACTTCAAGAACTCTGTAGCACCGCCTACATACCTCGCTCTGCTAATCCTGTTACCAGTG
GCTGCTGCCAGTGGCGATAAGTCGTGTCTTACCGGGTTGGACTCAAGACGATAGTTACCGGATAAGGCGC
AGCGGTCGGGCTGAACGGGGGGTTCGTGCACACAGCCCAGCTTGGAGCGAACGACCTACACCGAACTGAG
ATACCTACAGCGTGAGCTATGAGAAAGCGCCACGCTTCCCGAAGGGAGAAAGGCGGACAGGTATCCGGTA
AGCGGCAGGGTCGGAACAGGAGAGCGCACGAGGGAGCTTCCAGGGGGAAACGCCTGGTATCTTTATAGTC
CTGTCGGGTTTCGCCACCTCTGACTTGAGCGTCGATTTTTGTGATGCTCGTCAGGGGGGCGGAGCCTATG
GAAAAACGCCAGCAACGCGGCCTTTTTACGGTTCCTGGCCTTTTGCTGGCCTTTTGCTCACATGTTCTTT
CCTGCGTTATCCCCTGATTCTGTGGATAACCGTATTACCGCCTTTGAGTGAGCTGATACCGCTCGCCGCA
GCCGAACGACCGAGCGCAGCGAGTCAGTGAGCGAGGAAGCGGAAGAGCGCCTGATGCGGTATTTTCTCCT
TACGCATCTGTGCGGTATTTCACACCGCATATGGTGCACTCTCAGTACAATCTGCTCTGATGCCGCATAG
TTAAGCCAGTATACACTCCGCTATCGCTACGTGACTGGGTCATGGCTGCGCCCCGACACCCGCCAACACC
CGCTGACGCGCCCTGACGGGCTTGTCTGCTCCCGGCATCCGCTTACAGACAAGCTGTGACCGTCTCCGGG
AGCTGCATGTGTCAGAGGTTTTCACCGTCATCACCGAAACGCGCGAGGCAGGGTGCCTTGATGTGGGCGC
CGGCGGTCGAGTGGCGACGGCGCGGCTTGTCCGCGCCCTGGTAGATTGCCTGGCCGTAGGCCAGCCATTT
TTGAGCGGCCAGCGGCCGCGATAGGCCGACGCGAAGCGGCGGGGCGTAGGGAGCGCAGCGACCGAAGGGT
AGGCGCTTTTTGCAGCTCTTCGGCTGTGCGCTGGCCAGACAGTTATGCACAGGCCAGGCGGGTTTTAAGA
GTTTTAATAAGTTTTAAAGAGTTTTAGGCGGAAAAATCGCCTTTTTTCTCTTTTATATCAGTCACTTACA
TGTGTGACCGGTTCCCAATGTACGGCTTTGGGTTCCCAATGTACGGGTTCCGGTTCCCAATGTACGGCTT
TGGGTTCCCAATGTACGTGCTATCCACAGGAAAGAGACCTTTTCGACCTTTTTCCCCTGCTAGGGCAATT
TGCCCTAGCATCTGCTCCGTACATTAGGAACCGGCGGATGCTTCGCCCTCGATCAGGTTGCGGTAGCGCA
TGACTAGGATCGGGCCAGCCTGCCCCGCCTCCTCCTTCAAATCGTACTCCGGCAGGTCATTTGACCCGAT
CAGCTTGCGCACGGTGAAACAGAACTTCTTGAACTCTCCGGCGCTGCCACTGCGTTCGTAGATCGTCTTG
AACAACCATCTGGCTTCTGCCTTGCCTGCGGCGCGGCGTGCCAGGCGGTAGAGAAAACGGCCGATGCCGG
GATCGATCAAAAAGTAATCGGGGTGAACCGTCAGCACGTCCGGGTTCTTGCCTTCTGTGATCTCGCGGTA
CATCCAATCAGCTAGCTCGATCTCGATGTACTCCGGCCGCCCGGTTTCGCTCTTTACGATCTTGTAGCGG
CTAATCAAGGCTTCACCCTCGGATACCGTCACCAGGCGGCCGTTCTTGGCCTTCTTCGTACGCTGCATGG
CAACGTGCGTGGTGTTTAACCGAATGCAGGTTTCTACCAGGTCGTCTTTCTGCTTTCCGCCATCGGCTCG
CCGGCAGAACTTGAGTACGTCCGCAACGTGTGGACGGAACACGCGGCCGGGCTTGTCTCCCTTCCCTTCC
CGGTATCGGTTCATGGATTCGGTTAGATGGGAAACCGCCATCAGTACCAGGTCGTAATCCCACACACTGG
CCATGCCGGCCGGCCCTGCGGAAACCTCTACGTGCCCGTCTGGAAGCTCGTAGCGGATCACCTCGCCAGC
TCGTCGGTCACGCTTCGACAGACGGAAAACGGCCACGTCCATGATGCTGCGACTATCGCGGGTGCCCACG
TCATAGAGCATCGGAACGAAAAAATCTGGTTGCTCGTCGCCCTTGGGCGGCTTCCTAATCGACGGCGCAC
CGGCTGCCGGCGGTTGCCGGGATTCTTTGCGGATTCGATCAGCGGCCGCTTGCCACGATTCACCGGGGCG
TGCTTCTGCCTCGATGCGTTGCCGCTGGGCGGCCTGCGCGGCCTTCAACTTCTCCACCAGGTCATCACCC
AGCGCCGCGCCGATTTGTACCGGGCCGGATGGTTTGCGACCGCTCACGCCGATTCCTCGGGCTTGGGGGT
TCCAGTGCCATTGCAGGGCCGGCAGACAACCCAGCCGCTTACGCCTGGCCAACCGCCCGTTCCTCCACAC
ATGGGGCATTCCACGGCGTCGGTGCCTGGTTGTTCTTGATTTTCCATGCCGCCTCCTTTAGCCGCTAAAA
TTCATCTACTCATTTATTCATTTGCTCATTTACTCTGGTAGCTGCGCGATGTATTCAGATAGCAGCTCGG
TAATGGTCTTGCCTTGGCGTACCGCGTACATCTTCAGCTTGGTGTGATCCTCCGCCGGCAACTGAAAGTT
GACCCGCTTCATGGCTGGCGTGTCTGCCAGGCTGGCCAACGTTGCAGCCTTGCTGCTGCGTGCGCTCGGA
CGGCCGGCACTTAGCGTGTTTGTGCTTTTGCTCATTTTCTCTTTACCTCATTAACTCAAATGAGTTTTGA
TTTAATTTCAGCGGCCAGCGCCTGGACCTCGCGGGCAGCGTCGCCCTCGGGTTCTGATTCAAGAACGGTT
GTGCCGGCGGCGGCAGTGCCTGGGTAGCTCACGCGCTGCGTGATACGGGACTCAAGAATGGGCAGCTCGT
ACCCGGCCAGCGCCTCGGCAACCTCACCGCCGATGCGCGTGCCTTTGATCGCCCGCGACACGACAAAGGC
CGCTTGTAGCCTTCCATCCGTGACCTCAATGCGCTGCTTAACCAGCTCCACCAGGTCGGCGGTGGCCCAT
ATGTCGTAAGGGCTTGGCTGCACCGGAATCAGCACGAAGTCGGCTGCCTTGATCGCGGACACAGCCAAGT
CCGCCGCCTGGGGCGCTCCGTCGATCACTACGAAGTCGCGCCGGCCGATGGCCTTCACGTCGCGGTCAAT
CGTCGGGCGGTCGATGCCGACAACGGTTAGCGGTTGATCTTCCCGCACGGCCGCCCAATCGCGGGCACTG
CCCTGGGGATCGGAATCGACTAACAGAACATCGGCCCCGGCGAGTTGCAGGGCGCGGGCTAGATGGGTTG
CGATGGTCGTCTTGCCTGACCCGCCTTTCTGGTTAAGTACAGCGATAACCTTCATGCGTTCCCCTTGCGT
ATTTGTTTATTTACTCATCGCATCATATACGCAGCGACCGCATGACGCAAGCTGTTTTACTCAAATACAC
ATCACCTTTTTAGACGGCGGCGCTCGGTTTCTTCAGCGGCCAAGCTGGCCGGCCAGGCCGCCAGCTTGGC
ATCAGACAAACCGGCCAGGATTTCATGCAGCCGCACGGTTGAGACGTGCGCGGGCGGCTCGAACACGTAC
CCGGCCGCGATCATCTCCGCCTCGATCTCTTCGGTAATGAAAAACGGTTCGTCCTGGCCGTCCTGGTGCG
GTTTCATGCTTGTTCCTCTTGGCGTTCATTCTCGGCGGCCGCCAGGGCGTCGGCCTCGGTCAATGCGTCC
TCACGGAAGGCACCGCGCCGCCTGGCCTCGGTGGGCGTCACTTCCTCGCTGCGCTCAAGTGCGCGGTACA
GGGTCGAGCGATGCACGCCAAGCAGTGCAGCCGCCTCTTTCACGGTGCGGCCTTCCTGGTCGATCAGCTC
GCGGGCGTGCGCGATCTGTGCCGGGGTGAGGGTAGGGCGGGGGCCAAACTTCACGCCTCGGGCCTTGGCG
GCCTCGCGCCCGCTCCGGGTGCGGTCGATGATTAGGGAACGCTCGAACTCGGCAATGCCGGCGAACACGG
TCAACACCATGCGGCCGGCCGGCGTGGTGGTGTCGGCCCACGGCTCTGCCAGGCTACGCAGGCCCGCGCC
GGCCTCCTGGATGCGCTCGGCAATGTCCAGTAGGTCGCGGGTGCTGCGGGCCAGGCGGTCTAGCCTGGTC
ACTGTCACAACGTCGCCAGGGCGTAGGTGGTCAAGCATCCTGGCCAGCTCCGGGCGGTCGCGCCTGGTGC
CGGTGATCTTCTCGGAAAACAGCTTGGTGCAGCCGGCCGCGTGCAGTTCGGCCCGTTGGTTGGTCAAGTC
CTGGTCGTCGGTGCTGACGCGGGCATAGCCCAGCAGGCCAGCGGCGGCGCTCTTGTTCATGGCGTAATGT
CTCCGGTTCTAGTCGCAAGTATTCTACTTTATGCGACTAAAACACGCGACAAGAAAACGCCAGGAAAAGG
GCAGGGCGGCAGCCTGTCGCGTAACTTAGGACTTGTGCGACATGTCGTTTTCAGAAGACGGCTGCACTGA
ACGTCAGAAGCCGACTGCACTATAGCAGCGGAGGGGTTGGATCAAAGTACTTTGATCCCGAGGGGAACCC
TGTGGTTGGCATGCACATACAAATGGACGAACGGATAAACCT
