>Addgene plasmid #68695 | pMpGWB430 | addgene partial sequence | sequence record 130267 | GW-5 5'-AATCTCGCCGGATCCTAACT-3'
AAGCCTGGGGTGCCTAATGCGGCCCCTCGAGGGGCCGCCATAGTGACTGGATATGTTGTGTTTTACAGTA
TTATGTAGTCTGTTTTTTATGCAAAATCTAATTTAATATATTGATATTTATATCATTTTACGTTTCTCGT
TCAGCTTTTTTGTACAAACTTGTTGATAACTCTAGAGTCCCCCGTGTTCTCTCCAAATGAAATGAACTTC
CTTATATAGAGGAAGGGTCTTGCGAAGGATAGTGGGATTGTGCGTCATCCCTTACGTCAGTGGAGATATC
ACATCAATCCACTTGCTTTGAAGACGTGGTTGGAACGTCTTCTTTTTCCACGATGCTCCTCGTGGGTGGG
GGTCCATCTTTGGGACCACTGTCGGCAGAGGCATCTTCAACGATGGCCTTTCCTTTATCGCAATGATGGC
ATTTGTAGGAGCCACCTTCCTTTTCCACTATCTTCACAATAAAGTGACAGATAGCTGGGCAATGGAATCC
GAGGAGGTTTCCGGATATTACCCTTTGTTGAAAAGTCTCAATTGCCCTTTGGTCTTCTGA
