>Addgene plasmid #68695 | pMpGWB430 | addgene partial sequence | sequence record 130268 | GW-3 5'-GCATGATGACCACCGATATG-3'
AATGACATCAAAAACGCCATTAACCTGATGTTCTGGGGAATATAAATGTCAGGCTCCCTTATACACAGCC
AGTCTGCAGGTCGACCATAGTGACTGGATATGTTGTGTTTTACAGTATTATGTAGTCTGTTTTTTATGCA
AAATCTAATTTAATATATTGATATTTATATCATTTTACGTTTCTCGTTCAGCTTTCTTGTACAAAGTGGT
TGATAACAGCGCTGGAGGCTCCGGTGGGAGCATGGTGAGCAAGGGCGAGGAGGTCATCAAAGAGTTCATG
CGCTTCAAGGTGCGCATGGAGGGCTCCATGAACGGCCACGAGTTCGAGATCGAGGGCGAGGGCGAGGGCC
GCCCCTACGAGGGCACCCAGACCGCCAAGCTGAAGGTGACCAA
